>Addgene plasmid | pLV-REPORT(PGK/CMV) Sequencing Result | analyzer sequence | sequence record 354699
CGATAACCCTAATTCGATAGCATATGCTTCCCGTTGGGTAACATATGCTATTGAATTAGGGTTAGTCTGG
ATAGTATATACTACTACCCGGGAAGCATATGCTACCCGTTTAGGGTTCACCGGTGATGCCGGCCACGATG
CGTCCGGCGTAGAGGATCTAATGTGAGTTAGCTCACTCATTAGGCACCCCAGGCTTTACACTTTATGCTT
CCGGCTCGTATGTTGTGTGGAATTGTGAGCGGATAACAATTTCACACAGGAAACAGCTATGACCATGATT
ACGCCAAGCGCGCAATTAACCCTCACTAAAGGGAACAAAAGCTGGAGCTGCAAGCTTAATGTAGTCTTAT
GCAATACTCTTGTAGTCTTGCAACATGGTAACGATGAGTTAGCAACATGCCTTACAAGGAGAGAAAAAGC
ACCGTGCATGCCGATTGGTGGAAGTAAGGTGGTACGATCGTGCCTTATTAGGAAGGCAACAGACGGGTCT
GACATGGATTGGACGAACCACTGAATTGCCGCATTGCAGAGATATTGTATTTAAGTGCCTAGCTCGATAC
ATAAACGGGTCTCTCTGGTTAGACCAGATCTGAGCCTGGGAGCTCTCTGGCTAACTAGGGAACCCACTGC
TTAAGCCTCAATAAAGCTTGCCTTGAGTGCTTCAAGTAGTGTGTGCCCGTCTGTTGTGTGACTCTGGTAA
CTAGAGATCCCTCAGACCCTTTTAGTCAGTGTGGAAAATCTCTAGCAGTGGCGCCCGAACAGGGACTTGA
AAGCGAAAGGGAAACCAGAGGAGCTCTCTCGACGCAGGACTCGGCTTGCTGAAGCGCGCACGGCAAGAGG
CGAGGGGCGGCGACTGGTGAGTACGCCAAAAATTTTGACTAGCGGAGGCTAGAAGGAGAGAGATGGGTGC
GAGAGCGTCAGTATTAAGCGGGGGAGAATTAGATCGCGATGGGAAAAAATTCGGTTAAGGCCAGGGGGAA
AGAAAAAATATAAATTAAAACATATAGTATGGGCAAGCAGGGAGCTAGAACGATTCGCAGTTAATCCTGG
CCTGTTAGAAACATCAGAAGGCTGTAGACAAATACTGGGACAGCTACAACCATCCCTTCAGACAGGATCA
GAAGAACTTAGATCATTATATAATACAGTAGCAACCCTCTATTGTGTGCATCAAAGGATAGAGATAAAAG
ACACCAAGGAAGCTTTAGACAAGATAGAGGAAGAGCAAAACAAAAGTAAGACCACCGCACAGCAAGCGGC
CGCTGATCTTCAGACCTGGAGGAGGAGATATGAGGGACAATTGGAGAAGTGAATTATATAAATATAAAGT
AGTAAAAATTGAACCATTAGGAGTAGCACCCACCAAGGCAAAGAGAAGAGTGGTGCAGAGAGAAAAAAGA
GCAGTGGGAATAGGAGCTTTGTTCCTTGGGTTCTTGGGAGCAGCAGGAAGCACTATGGGCGCAGCGTCAA
TGACGCTGACGGTACAGGCCAGACAATTATTGTCTGGTATAGTGCAGCAGCAGAACAATTTGCTGAGGGC
TATTGAGGCGCAACAGCATCTGTTGCAACTCACAGTCTGGGGCATCAAGCAGCTCCAGGCAAGAATCCTG
GCTGTGGAAAGATACCTAAAGGATCAACAGCTCCTGGGGATTTGGGGTTGCTCTGGAAAACTCATTTGCA
CCACTGCTGTGCCTTGGAATGCTAGTTGGAGTAATAAATCTCTGGAACAGATTTGGAATCACACGACCTG
GATGGAGTGGGACAGAGAAATTAACAATTACACAAGCTTAATACACTCCTTAATTGAAGAATCGCAAAAC
CAGCAAGAAAAGAATGAACAAGAATTATTGGAATTAGATAAATGGGCAAGTTTGTGGAATTGGTTTAACA
TAACAAATTGGCTGTGGTATATAAAATTATTCATAATGATAGTAGGAGGCTTGGTAGGTTTAAGAATAGT
TTTTGCTGTACTTTCTATAGTGAATAGAGTTAGGCAGGGATATTCACCATTATCGTTTCAGACCCACCTC
CCAACCCCGAGGGGACCCGACAGGCCCGAAGGAATAGAAGAAGAAGGTGGAGAGAGAGACAGAGACAGAT
CCATTCGATTAGTGAACGGATCTCGACGGTATCGGTTTTAAAAGAAAAGGGGGGATTGGGGGGTACAGTG
CAGGGGAAAGAATAGTAGACATAATAGCAACAGACATACAAACTAAAGAATTACAAAAACAAATTACAAA
AATTCAAAATKWKMWYGMYYWYRWMMCTAGRGKWYRWRMSRMRCRSMAGCYWYASGCGTGTACGGTGGGC
GCCTATAAAAGCAGAGCTCGTTTAGTGAACCGTCAGATCGCCTGGAGCAATTCCACAACACTTTTGTCTT
ATACCAACTTTCCGTACCACTTCCTACCCTCGTAAAGTCGACACCGGGGCCCAGATCTATCGATCGGCCG
GATATGGTGAGCAAGGGCGAGGAGGTCATCAAAGAGTTCATGCGCTTCAAGGTGCGCATGGAGGGCTCCA
TGAACGGCCACGAGTTCGAGATCGAGGGCGAGGGCGAGGGCCGCCCCTACGAGGGCACCCAGACCGCCAA
GCTGAAGGTGACCAAGGGCGGCCCCCTGCCCTTCGCCTGGGACATCCTGTCCCCCCAGTTCATGTACGGC
TCCAAGGCGTACGTGAAGCACCCCGCCGACATCCCCGATTACAAGAAGCTGTCCTTCCCCGAGGGCTTCA
AGTGGGAGCGCGTGATGAACTTCGAGGACGGCGGTCTGGTGACCGTGACCCAGGACTCCTCCCTGCAGGA
CGGCACGCTGATCTACAAGGTGAAGATGCGCGGCACCAACTTCCCCCCCGACGGCCCCGTAATGCAGAAG
AAGACCATGGGCTGGGAGGCCTCCACCGAGCGCCTGTACCCCCGCGACGGCGTGCTGAAGGGCGAGATCC
ACCAGGCCCTGAAGCTGAAGGACGGCGGCCACTACCTGGTGGAGTTCAAGACCATCTACATGGCCAAGAA
GCCCGTGCAACTGCCCGGCTACTACTACGTGGACACCAAGCTGGACATCACCTCCCACAACGAGGACTAC
ACCATCGTGGAACAGTACGAGCGCTCCGAGGGCCGCCACCACCTGTTCCTGTACGGCATGGACGAGCTGT
ACAAGGCCGTGGATCCAAAAAAGAAGAGAAAGGTAGATCCAAAAAAGAAGAGAAAGGTAGATCCAAAAAA
GAAGAGAAAGGTACACGGCGCCACGAAGCAAGCAGGAGATGTTGAAGAAAACCCCGGGCCTATGGCTTCG
TACCCCGGCCATCAACACGCGTCTGCGTTCGACCAGGCTGCGCGTTCTCGCGGCCATAGCAACCGACGTA
CGGCGTTGCGCCCTCGCCGGCAGCAAGAAGCCACGGAAGTCCGCCCGGAGCAGAAAATGCCCACGCTACT
GCGGGTTTATATAGACGGTCCCCACGGGATGGGGAAAACCACCACCACGCAACTGCTGGTGGCCCTGGGT
TCGCGCGACGATATCGTCTACGTACCCGAGCCGATGACTTACTGGCGGGTGCTGGGGGCTTCCGAGACAA
TCGCGAACATCTACACCACACAACACCGCCTCGACCAGGGTGAGATATCGGCCGGGGACGCGGCGGTGGT
AATGACAAGCGCCCAGATAACAATGGGCATGCCTTATGCCGTGACCGACGCCGTTCTGGCTCCTCATATC
GGGGGGGAGGCTGGGAGCTCACATGCCCCGCCCCCGGCCCTCACCCTCATCTTCGACCGCCATCCCATCG
CCGCCCTCCTGTGCTACCCGGCCGCGCGGTACCTTATGGGCAGCATGACCCCCCAGGCCGTGCTGGCGTT
CGTGGCCCTCATCCCGCCGACCTTGCCCGGCACCAACATCGTGCTTGGGGCCCTTCCGGAGGACAGACAC
ATCGACCGCCTGGCCAAACGCCAGCGCCCCGGCGAGCGGCTGGACCTGGCTATGCTGGCTGCGATTCGCC
GCGTTTACGGGCTACTTGCCAATACGGTGCGGTATCTGCAGTGCGGCGGGTCGTGGCGGGAGGACTGGGG
ACAGCTTTCGGGGACGGCCGTGCCGCCCCAGGGTGCCGAGCCCCAGAGCAACGCGGGCCCACGACCCCAT
ATCGGGGACACGTTATTTACCCTGTTTCGGGCCCCCGAGTTGCTGGCCCCCAACGGCGACCTGTATAACG
TGTTTGCCTGGGCCTTGGACGTCTTGGCCAAACGCCTCCGTTCCATGCACGTCTTTATCCTGGATTACGA
CCAATCGCCCGCCGGCTGCCGGGACGCCCTGCTGCAACTTACCTCCGGGATGGTCCAGACCCACGTCACC
ACCCCCGGCTCCATACCGACGATATGCGACCTGGCGCGCACGTTTGCCCGGGAGATGGGGGAGGCTAACG
AGGGCAGAGGAAGTCTTCTAACATGCGGTGACGTGGAGGAGAATCCCGGCCCTATGATTGAACAAGATGG
ATTGCACGCAGGTTCTCCGGCCGCTTGGGTGGAGAGGCTATTCGGCTATGACTGGGCACAACAGACAATC
GGCTGCTCTGATGCCGCCGTGTTCCGGCTGTCAGCGCAGGGGCGCCCGGTTCTTTTTGTCAAGACCGACC
TGTCCGGTGCCCTGAATGAACTGCAGGACGAGGCAGCGCGGCTATCGTGGCTGGCCACGACGGGCGTTCC
TTGCGCAGCTGTGCTCGACGTTGTCACTGAAGCGGGAAGGGACTGGCTGCTATTGGGCGAAGTGCCGGGG
CAGGATCTCCTGTCATCTCACCTTGCTCCTGCCGAGAAAGTATCCATCATGGCTGATGCAATGCGGCGGC
TGCATACGCTTGATCCGGCTACCTGCCCATTCGACCACCAAGCGAAACATCGCATCGAGCGAGCACGTAC
TCGGATGGAAGCCGGTCTTGTCGATCAGGATGATCTGGACGAAGAGCATCAGGGGCTCGCGCCAGCCGAA
CTGTTCGCCAGGCTCAAGGCGCGCATGCCCGACGGCGATGATCTCGTCGTGACCCATGGCGATGCCTGCT
TGCCGAATATCATGGTGGAAAATGGCCGCTTTTCTGGATTCATCGACTGTGGCCGGCTGGGTGTGGCGGA
CCGCTATCAGGACATAGCGTTGGCTACCCGTGATATTGCTGAAGAGCTTGGCGGCGAATGGGCTGACCGC
TTCCTCGTGCTTTACGGTATCGCCGCTCCCGATTCGCAGCGCATCGCCTTCTATCGCCTTCTTGACGAGT
TCTTCTGAAATTCTACCGGGTAGGGGAGGCGCTTTTCCCAAGGCAGTCTGGAGCATGCGCTTTAGCAGCC
CCGCTGGGCACTTGGCGCTACACAAGTGGCCTCTGGCCTCGCACACATTCCACATCCACCGGTAGGCGCC
AACCGGCTCCGTTCTTTGGTGGCCCCTTCGCGCCACCTTCTACTCCTCCCCTAGTCAGGAAGTTCCCCCC
CGCCCCGCAGCTCGCGTCGTGCAGGACGTGACAAATGGAAGTAGCACGTCTCACTAGTCTCGTGCAGATG
GACAGCACCGCTGAGCAATGGAAGCGGGTAGGCCTTTGGGGCAGCGGCCAATAGCAGCTTTGCTCCTTCG
CTTTCTGGGCTCAGGGGCGGGGCGGGCGCCCGAAGGTCCTCCGGAGGCCCGGCATTCTGCACGCTTCAAA
AGCGCACGTCTGCCGCGCTGTTCTCCTCTTCCTCATCTCCGGGCCTTTCGACCTGCATCTCGACGGATCG
GGAGATCTCCCGATCCCCTATGGTGCACTCTCAGTACAATCTGCTCTGATGCCGCATAGTTAAGCCAGTA
TCTGCTCCCTGCTTGTGTGTTGGAGGTCGCTGAGTAGTGCGCGAGCAAAATTTAAGCTACAACAAGGCAA
GGCTTGACCGACAATTGCATGAAGAATCTGCTTAGGGTTAGGCGTTTTGCGCTGCTTCGCGATGTACGGG
CCAGATATACGCGTTGACATTGATTATTGACTAGTTATTAATAGTAATCAATTACGGGGTCATTAGTTCA
TAGCCCATATATGGAGTTCCGCGTTACATAACTTACGGTAAATGGCCCGCCTGGCTGACCGCCCAACGAC
CCCCGCCCATTGACGTCAATAATGACGTATGTTCCCATAGTAACGCCAATAGGGACTTTCCATTGACGTC
AATGGGTGGAGTATTTACGGTAAACTGCCCACTTGGCAGTACATCAAGTGTATCATATGCCAAGTACGCC
CCCTATTGACGTCAATGACGGTAAATGGCCCGCCTGGCATTATGCCCAGTACATGACCTTATGGGACTTT
CCTACTTGGCAGTACATCTACGTATTAGTCATCGCTATTACCATGGTGATGCGGTTTTGGCAGTACATCA
ATGGGCGTGGATAGCGGTTTGACTCACGGGGATTTCCAAGTCTCCACCCCATTGACGTCAATGGGAGTTT
GTTTTGGCACCAAAATCAACGGGACTTTCCAAAATGTCGTAACAACTCCGCCCCATTGACGCAAATGGGC
GGTAGGCGTGTACGGTGGGAGGTCTATATAAGCAGAGCTCTCTGGCTAACTAGAGAACCCACTGCTTACT
GGCTTATCGAAATTAATACGACTCACTATAGGGAGACCCAAGCTGGCTAGTTAAGCTATCAACAAGTTTG
TACAAAAAAGCAGGCTTTAAAGGAACCAATTCAGTCGAGGTCGCCACCATGGTGCACGTGGATCCAAAAA
AGAAGAGAAAGGTAGATCCAAAAAAGAAGAGAAAGGTAGATCCAAAAAAGAAGAGAAAGGTACACGTGTC
CATGGTGAGCAAGGGCGAGGAGCTGTTCACCGGGGTGGTGCCCATCCTGGTCGAGCTGGACGGCGACGTA
AACGGCCACAAGTTCAGCGTGTCCGGCGAGGGCGAGGGCGATGCCACCTACGGCAAGCTGACCCTGAAGT
TCATCTGCACCACCGGCAAGCTGCCCGTGCCCTGGCCCACCCTCGTGACCACCCTGACCTACGGCGTGCA
GTGCTTCAGCCGCTACCCCGACCACATGAAGCAGCACGACTTCTTCAAGTCCGCCATGCCCGAAGGCTAC
GTCCAGGAGCGCACCATCTTCTTCAAGGACGACGGCAACTACAAGACCCGCGCCGAGGTGAAGTTCGAGG
GCGACACCCTGGTGAACCGCATCGAGCTGAAGGGCATCGACTTCAAGGAGGACGGCAACATCCTGGGGCA
CAAGCTGGAGTACAACTACAACAGCCACAACGTCTATATCATGGCCGACAAGCAGAAGAACGGCATCAAG
GTGAACTTCAAGATCCGCCACAACATCGAGGACGGCAGCGTGCAGCTCGCCGACCACTACCAGCAGAACA
CCCCCATCGGCGACGGCCCCGTGCTGCTGCCCGACAACCACTACCTGAGCACCCAGTCCGCCCTGAGCAA
AGACCCCAACGAGAAGCGCGATCACATGGTCCTGCTGGAGTTCGTGACCGCCGCCGGGATCACTCTCGGC
ATGGACGAGCTGTACAAGAAGCTTAGCCATGGCTTCCCGCCGGAGGTGGAGGAGCAGGATGATGGCACGC
TGCCCATGTCTTGTGCCCAGGAGAGCGGGATGGACCGTCACCCTGCAGCCTGTGCTTCTGCTAGGATCAA
TGTGCAGTGTACTAATTATGCTCTCTTGAAATTGGCTGGAGATGTTGAGAGCAACCCAGGTCCCATGAAA
AAGCCTGAACTCACCGCGACGTCTGTCGAGAAGTTTCTGATCGAAAAGTTCGACAGCGTCTCCGACCTGA
TGCAGCTCTCGGAGGGCGAAGAATCTCGTGCTTTCAGCTTCGATGTAGGAGGGCGTGGATATGTCCTGCG
GGTAAATAGCTGCGCCGATGGTTTCTACAAAGATCGTTATGTTTATCGGCACTTTGCATCGGCCGCGCTC
CCGATTCCGGAAGTGCTTGACATTGGGGAATTCAGCGAGAGCCTGACCTATTGCATCTCCCGCCGTGCAC
AGGGTGTCACGTTGCAAGACCTGCCTGAAACCGAACTGCCCGCTGTTCTGCAGCCGGTCGCGGAGGCCAT
GGATGCGATCGCTGCGGCCGATCTTAGCCAGACGAGCGGGTTCGGCCCATTCGGACCGCAAGGAATCGGT
CAATACACTACATGGCGTGATTTCATATGCGCGATTGCTGATCCCCATGTGTATCACTGGCAAACTGTGA
TGGACGACACCGTCAGTGCGTCCGTCGCGCAGGCTCTCGATGAGCTGATGCTTTGGGCCGAGGACTGCCC
CGAAGTCCGGCACCTCGTGCACGCGGATTTCGGCTCCAACAATGTCCTGACGGACAATGGCCGCATAACA
GCGGTCATTGACTGGAGCGAGGCGATGTTCGGGGATTCCCAATACGAGGTCGCCAACATCTTCTTCTGGA
GGCCGTGGTTGGCTTGTATGGAGCAGCAGACGCGCTACTTCGAGCGGAGGCATCCGGAGCTTGCAGGATC
GCCGCGGCTCCGGGCGTATATGCTCCGCATTGGTCTTGACCAACTCTATCAGAGCTTGGTTGACGGCAAT
TTCGATGATGCAGCTTGGGCGCAGGGTCGATGCGACGCAATCGTCCGATCCGGAGCCGGGACTGTCGGGC
GTACACAAATCGCCCGCAGAAGCGCGGCCGTCTGGACCGATGGCTGTGTAGAAGTACTCGCCGATAGTGG
AAACCGACGCCCCAGCACTCGTCCGAGGGCAAAGGAATAGGCTAGCCTAGTGCCATTTGTTCAGTGGTTC
GTAGGGCTTTCCCCCACTGTTTGGCTTTCAGTTATATGGATGATGTGGTATTGGGGGCCAAGTCTGTACA
GCATCTTGAGTCCCTTTTTACCGCTGTTACCAATTTTCTTTTGTCTTTGGGTATACATTTAAACCCTAAC
AAAACAAAGAGATGGGGTTACTCTCTAAATTTTATGGGTTATGTCATTGGATGTTATGGGTCCTTGCCAC
AAGAACACATCATACAAAAAATCAAAGAATGTTTTAGAAAACTTCCTATTAACAGGCCTATTGATTGGAA
AGTATGTCAACGAATTGTGGGTCTTTTGGGTTTTGCTGCCCCTTTTACACAATGTGGTTATCCTGCGTTG
ATGCCTTTGTATGCATGTATTCAATCTAAGCAGGCTTTCACTTTCTCGCCAACTTACAAGGCCTTTCTGT
GTAAACAATACCTGAACCTTTACCCCGTTGCCCGGCAACGGCCAGGTCTGTGCCAAGTGTTTGCTGACGC
AACCCCCACTGGCTGGGGCTTGGTCATGGGCCATCAGCGCATGCGTGGAACCTTTTCGGCTCCTCTGCCG
ATCCATACTGCGGAACTCCTAGCCGCTTGTTTTGCTCGCAGCAGGTCTGGAGCAAACATTATCGGGACTG
ATAACTCTGTTGTCCTATCCCGCAAATATACATCGTTTCCATGGCTGCTAGGCTGTGCTGCCAACTGGAT
CCTGCGCGGGACGTCCTTTGTTTACGTCCCGTCGGCGCTGAATCCTGCGGACGACCCTTCTCGGGGTCGC
TTGGGACTCTCTCGTCCCCTTCTCCGTCTGCCGTTCCGACCGACCACGGGGCGCACCTCTCTTTACGCGG
ACTCCCCGTCTGTGCCTTCTCATCTGCCGGACCGTGTGCACTTCGCTTCACCTCTGCACGTCGCATGGAG
ACCACCGTGAACGCCCACCAAATATTGCCCAAGGTCTTACATAAGAGGACTCTTGGACTCTCAGCAATGT
CAACGACCGACCTTGAGGCATACTTCAAAGACTGTTTGTTTAAAGACTGGGAGGAGTTGGGGGAGGAGAT
TAGGTTAAAGGTCTTTGTACTAGGAGGCTGTAGGCATAAATTGGTCTGCGCACCAGCACCATGGCGCAAT
CACTAGAGCGGGGTACCTTTAAGACCAATGACTTACAAGGCAGCTGTAGATCTTAGCCACTTTTTAAAAG
AAAAGGGGGGACTGGAAGGGCTAATTCACTCCCAACGAAGACAAGATCTGCTTTTTGCTTGTACTGGGTC
TCTCTGGTTAGACCAGATCTGAGCCTGGGAGCTCTCTGGCTAACTAGGGAACCCACTGCTTAAGCCTCAA
TAAAGCTTGCCTTGAGTGCTTCAAGTAGTGTGTGCCCGTCTGTTGTGTGACTCTGGTAACTAGAGATCCC
TCAGACCCTTTTAGTCAGTGTGGAAAATCTCTAGCAGTAGTAGTTCATGTCATCTTATTATTCAGTATTT
ATAACTTGCAAAGAAATGAATATCAGAGAGTGAGAGGAACTTGTTTATTGCAGCTTATAATGGTTACAAA
TAAAGCAATAGCATCACAAATTTCACAAATAAAGCATTTTTTTCACTGCATTCTAGTTGTGGTTTGTCCA
AACTCATCAATGTATCTTATCATGTCTGGCTCTAGCTATCCCGCCCCTAACTCCGCCCATCCCGCCCCTA
ACTCCGCCCAGTTCCGCCCATTCTCCGCCCCATGGCTGACTAATTTTTTTTATTTATGCAGAGGCCGAGG
CCGGATCCCTTGAGTGGCTTTCATCCTGGAGCAGACTTTGCAGTCTGTGGACTGCAACACAACATTGCCT
TTATGTGTAACTCTTGGCTGAAGCTCTTACACCAATGCTGGGGGACATGTACCTCCCAGGGGCCCAGGAA
GACTACGGGAGGCTACACCAACGTCAATCAGAGGGGCCTGTGTAGCTACCGATAAGCGGACCCTCAAGAG
GGCATTAGCAATAGTGTTTATAAGGCCCCCTTGTTAATTCTTGAAGACGAAAGGGCCTCGTGATACGCCT
ATTTTTATAGGTTAATGTCATGATAATAATGGTTTCTTAGACGTCAGGTGGCACTTTTCGGGGAAATGTG
CGCGGAACCCCTATTTGTTTATTTTTCTAAATACATTCAAATATGTATCCGCTCATGAGACAATAACCCT
GATAAATGCTTCAATAATATTGAAAAAGGAAGAGTATGAGTATTCAACATTTCCGTGTCGCCCTTATTCC
CTTTTTTGCGGCATTTTGCCTTCCTGTTTTTGCTCACCCAGAAACGCTGGTGAAAGTAAAAGATGCTGAA
GATCAGTTGGGTGCACGAGTGGGTTACATCGAACTGGATCTCAACAGCGGTAAGATCCTTGAGAGTTTTC
GCCCCGAAGAACGTTTTCCAATGATGAGCACTTTTAAAGTTCTGCTATGTGGCGCGGTATTATCCCGTGT
TGACGCCGGGCAAGAGCAACTCGGTCGCCGCATACACTATTCTCAGAATGACTTGGTTGAGTACTCACCA
GTCACAGAAAAGCATCTTACGGATGGCATGACAGTAAGAGAATTATGCAGTGCTGCCATAACCATGAGTG
ATAACACTGCGGCCAACTTACTTCTGACAACGATCGGAGGACCGAAGGAGCTAACCGCTTTTTTGCACAA
CATGGGGGATCATGTAACTCGCCTTGATCGTTGGGAACCGGAGCTGAATGAAGCCATACCAAACGACGAG
CGTGACACCACGATGCCTGCAGCAATGGCAACAACGTTGCGCAAACTATTAACTGGCGAACTACTTACTC
TAGCTTCCCGGCAACAATTAATAGACTGGATGGAGGCGGATAAAGTTGCAGGACCACTTCTGCGCTCGGC
CCTTCCGGCTGGCTGGTTTATTGCTGATAAATCTGGAGCCGGTGAGCGTGGGTCTCGCGGTATCATTGCA
GCACTGGGGCCAGATGGTAAGCCCTCCCGTATCGTAGTTATCTACACGACGGGGAGTCAGGCAACTATGG
ATGAACGAAATAGACAGATCGCTGAGATAGGTGCCTCACTGATTAAGCATTGGTAACTGTCAGACCAAGT
TTACTCATATATACTTTAGATTGATTTAAAACTTCATTTTTAATTTAAAAGGATCTAGGTGAAGATCCTT
TTTGATAATCTCATGACCAAAATCCCTTAACGTGAGTTTTCGTTCCACTGAGCGTCAGACCCCGTAGAAA
AGATCAAAGGATCTTCTTGAGATCCTTTTTTTCTGCGCGTAATCTGCTGCTTGCAAACAAAAAAACCACC
GCTACCAGCGGTGGTTTGTTTGCCGGATCAAGAGCTACCAACTCTTTTTCCGAAGGTAACTGGCTTCAGC
AGAGCGCAGATACCAAATACTGTCCTTCTAGTGTAGCCGTAGTTAGGCCACCACTTCAAGAACTCTGTAG
CACCGCCTACATACCTCGCTCTGCTAATCCTGTTACCAGTGGCTGCTGCCAGTGGCGATAAGTCGTGTCT
TACCGGGTTGGACTCAAGACGATAGTTACCGGATAAGGCGCAGCGGTCGGGCTGAACGGGGGGTTCGTGC
ACACAGCCCAGCTTGGAGCGAACGACCTACACCGAACTGAGATACCTACAGCGTGAGCTATGAGAAAGCG
CCACGCTTCCCGAAGGGAGAAAGGCGGACAGGTATCCGGTAAGCGGCAGGGTCGGAACAGGAGAGCGCAC
GAGGGAGCTTCCAGGGGGAAACGCCTGGTATCTTTATAGTCCTGTCGGGTTTCGCCACCTCTGACTTGAG
CGTCGATTTTTGTGATGCTCGTCAGGGGGGCGGAGCCTATGGAAAAACGCCAGCAACGCGGCCTTTTTAC
GGTTCCTGGCCTTTTGCTGGCCTTGAAGCTGTCCCTGATGGTCGTCATCTACCTGCCTGGACAGCATGGC
CTGCAACGCGGGCATCCCGATGCCGCCGGAAGCGAGAAGAATCATAATGGGGAAGGCCATCCAGCCTCGC
GTCG
Features (pLannotate 1.2.2; 46 found; start..end, strand, type, name):
      4..110     +  rep_origin     mini-oriP (fragment): internally truncated variant of the Epstein-Barr virus oriP replication origin (Tanaka et al., 1999)
    120..158     -  CDS            TcR (fragment): tetracycline efflux protein; tet; confers resistance to tetracycline
    159..180     +  protein_bind   CAP binding site: CAP binding activates transcription in the presence of cAMP. E. coli catabolite activator protein
    195..225     +  promoter       lac promoter: promoter for the E. coli lac operon
    229..251     +  protein_bind   lac operator (fragment): The lac repressor binds to the lac operator to inhibit transcription in E. coli. This inhibition can be relieved by adding lactose or isopropyl-β-D-thiogalactopyranoside (IPTG). lac repressor encoded by lacI
    294..312     +  promoter       T3 promoter: promoter for bacteriophage T3 RNA polymerase
    340..566     +  promoter       RSV promoter: Rous sarcoma virus enhancer/promoter
    567..747     +  LTR            5' LTR (truncated): truncated 5' long terminal repeat (LTR) from HIV-1
    794..919     +  misc_feature   HIV-1 Ψ: packaging signal of human immunodeficiency virus type 1
    903..1266    +  CDS            HIV-1 gag (fragment): gag protein from human immunodeficiency virus 1; gag
   1412..1645    +  misc_feature   RRE: The Rev response element (RRE) of HIV-1 allows for Rev-dependent mRNA export from the nucleus to the cytoplasm.
   2022..2122    +  CDS            Rev (fragment): human immunodeficiency virus 1 (HIV-1) Rev protein; rev; enhances nuclear export of unspliced and incompletely spliced viral mRNAs
   2136..2250    +  misc_feature   cPPT/CTS: central polypurine tract and central termination sequence of HIV-1
   2296..2416    +  promoter       TRE3G promoter (fragment): 3rd-generation Tet-responsive promoter that can be activated by binding of Tet-On® 3G
   2454..3155    +  CDS            dTomato: dTomato is a basic (constitutively fluorescent) orange fluorescent protein published in 2004, derived from Discosoma sp.. It is reported to be a somewhat slowly-maturing dimer with low acid sensitivity.
   3165..3185    +  CDS            SV40 NLS: nuclear localization signal of SV40 (simian virus 40) large T antigen
   3189..3209    +  CDS            SV40 NLS: nuclear localization signal of SV40 (simian virus 40) large T antigen
   3213..3233    +  CDS            SV40 NLS: nuclear localization signal of SV40 (simian virus 40) large T antigen
   3282..4409    +  CDS            HSV TK: herpes simplex virus thymidine kinase confers sensitivity to nucleoside analogs such as acyclovir or ganciclovir
   4464..5258    +  CDS            NeoR/KanR: aminoglycoside phosphotransferase from Tn5; aph(3')-II (or nptII); confers resistance to neomycin, kanamycin, and G418 (Geneticin®)
   5268..5614    +  promoter       PGK promoter (fragment): mouse phosphoglycerate kinase 1 promoter
   5607..5720    +  promoter       PGK promoter (fragment): mouse phosphoglycerate kinase 1 promoter
   5759..5811    -  misc_feature   bom (fragment): basis of mobility region from pBR322
   5966..6345    +  enhancer       CMV enhancer: human cytomegalovirus immediate early enhancer
   6346..6549    +  promoter       CMV promoter: human cytomegalovirus (CMV) immediate early promoter
   6545..6578    +  LTR            5' LTR (truncated) (fragment): truncated 5' long terminal repeat (LTR) from HIV-1
   6594..6612    +  promoter       T7 promoter: promoter for bacteriophage T7 RNA polymerase
   6642..6666    +  protein_bind   attB1: mutant version of attB; recombination site for the Gateway® BP reaction BP Clonase™
   6714..6734    +  CDS            SV40 NLS: nuclear localization signal of SV40 (simian virus 40) large T antigen
   6738..6758    +  CDS            SV40 NLS: nuclear localization signal of SV40 (simian virus 40) large T antigen
   6762..6782    +  CDS            SV40 NLS: nuclear localization signal of SV40 (simian virus 40) large T antigen
   6792..7508    +  CDS            EGFP: EGFP is a basic (constitutively fluorescent) green fluorescent protein published in 1996, derived from Aequorea victoria. It is reported to be a rapidly-maturing weak dimer with moderate acid sensitivity.
   7491..7634    +  CDS            Odc1 (fragment): DCOR_MOUSE - Also known as Odc. Experimental evidence at protein level: Swiss-Prot protein existence level 1. Catalyzes the first and rate-limiting step of polyamine biosynthesis that converts ornithine into putrescine, which is the precursor for the polyamines, spermidine and spermine. Polyamines are essential for cell proliferation and are implicated in cellular processes, ranging from DNA replication to apoptosis. From Mus musculus (Mouse).
   7635..7694    +  CDS            E2A: 2A peptide from equine rhinitis A virus polyprotein Eukaryotic ribosomes fail to insert a peptide bond between the Gly and Pro residues, yielding separate polypeptides.
   7695..8720    +  CDS            HygR: aminoglycoside phosphotransferase from E. coli; aph(4)-Ia; confers resistance to hygromycin
   8727..8882    +  CDS            HBsAg (S) (fragment): major/small (S) envelope protein of hepatitis B virus hepatitis B surface antigen
   9197..9455    +  ncRNA          HBV PRE 1151-1410: Accession: RF02816 - Hepatitis B virus post-transcriptional regulatory element 1151-1410
   9421..9861    +  CDS            X: X_HBVD3 - Experimental evidence at protein level: Swiss-Prot protein existence level 1. Multifunctional protein that plays a role in silencing host antiviral defenses and promoting viral transcription. Does not seem to be essential for HBV infection. May be directly involved in development of cirrhosis and liver cancer (hepatocellular carcinoma). Most of cytosolic activities involve modulation of cytosolic calcium. The effect on apoptosis is controversial depending on the cell types in which the studies have been conducted. May induce apoptosis by localizing in mitochondria and causing loss of
   9883..9951    +  CDS            nef (fragment): NEF_HV1Z2 - Experimental evidence at protein level: Swiss-Prot protein existence level 1. Extracellular Nef protein targets CD4(+) T-lymphocytes for apoptosis by interacting with CXCR4 surface receptors. From Human immunodeficiency virus type 1 group M subtype D (isolate Z2/CDC-Z34) (HIV-1).
   9953..10186   +  LTR            3' LTR (ΔU3): self-inactivating 3' long terminal repeat (LTR) from HIV-1
  10258..10379   +  polyA_signal   SV40 poly(A) signal: SV40 polyadenylation signal
  10399..10503   +  promoter       SV40 promoter (fragment): SV40 early promoter
  10851..10955   +  promoter       AmpR promoter: bla
  10956..11816   +  CDS            AmpR: β-lactamase; bla; confers resistance to ampicillin, carbenicillin, and related antibiotics
  11987..12575   +  rep_origin     ori: high-copy-number ColE1/pMB1/pBR322/pUC origin of replication
  12621..3       -  CDS            TcR (fragment) (across the origin): tetracycline efflux protein; tet; confers resistance to tetracycline
